Addgene plasmid #248741: pEM541
Purpose: PopuA biosensor circuit in pNBU2 integrative Bacteroides plasmid
Depositing lab: Carolina Tropini. Depositing organization: University of British Columbia. Publication: A Bacteroides synthetic biology toolkit to build an in vivo malabsorption biosensor. McCallum G, Burckhardt JC, He J, Hong A, Potvin-Trottier L, Tropini C. Cell. 2026 Feb 19;189(4):1245-1261.e21. doi: 10.1016/j.cell.2025.12.052. Epub 2026 Jan 28. PubMed 41610848.
Backbone
  Vector backbone: pNBU2
  Vector type: Bacterial Expression
Growth in bacteria
  Bacterial resistance: Ampicillin, 100 μg/mL
  Growth temperature: 37°C
  Growth strain: Invitrogen One Shot PIR2 Chemically Competent
  Copy number: Low Copy
Gene/Insert
  Gene/Insert name: PBfP1E6-RBS1PLP-mScarletI3-rrnBT2-PopuA-TetR-rrnBT2-pTetR56-RBS1PLP-mGL-rrnBT2
  Species: Synthetic
  Cloning method: Golden Gate
Terms and licenses: Academic/Nonprofit Terms; Industry Terms: Not Available to Industry
How to cite: pEM541 was a gift from Carolina Tropini (Addgene plasmid # 248741 ; http://n2t.net/addgene:248741 ; RRID:Addgene_248741)
