[The description below was written by a language model from this plasmid's Addgene catalogue record and pLannotate feature annotations shown in this document.]
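Description:
pEM541 is an 8,058-nt integrative Bacteroides plasmid built on the pNBU2 backbone, carrying a synthetic biosensor circuit assembled by Golden Gate cloning. In E. coli it replicates at low copy from the R6K γ origin, which requires the pi initiator protein and therefore a pir-expressing host strain, and it is selected with ampicillin through the β-lactamase gene. An incP oriT with an adjacent traJ fragment allows conjugative mobilisation into a recipient. An erm-family rRNA methyltransferase gene (annotated by similarity as ermC') provides a macrolide-lincosamide resistance marker of the kind used to select transconjugants. pNBU2 vectors normally insert into the Bacteroides chromosome through an NBU2 integrase, but the feature table does not annotate an integrase or attachment site. A roughly 2 kb stretch between the circuit and AmpR is unannotated.

The payload consists of three transcription units, each closed by an rrnB T2 terminator. The first uses the PBfP1E6 promoter and RBS1PLP ribosome binding site to express the red fluorescent protein mScarletI3 (matched by the annotation tool as an mScarlet-2I fragment); as it sits outside the TetR-regulated part of the circuit, it presumably serves as a reference signal, though the record does not say so. The second places the TetR repressor under the PopuA promoter, the sensing element of the circuit. The third drives mGreenLantern from pTetR56, a promoter containing tet operator sequence, through the same ribosome binding site. This arrangement forms an inverter: PopuA activity produces TetR, which should repress green fluorescence, so the green output falls as the sensor promoter rises. The record does not state which signal PopuA responds to. The associated work describes a Bacteroides synthetic biology toolkit aimed at an in vivo malabsorption biosensor.
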