Features (pLannotate 1.2.2; 13 found; start..end, strand, type, name):
    207..877     +  CDS            mScarlet-2I (fragment): mScarlet-I derivative in which the N- and C-termini have been modified to reduce cytotoxicity (Valbuena et al., 2020) preserves the original mammalian codon optimization
    919..946     +  terminator     rrnB T2 terminator: transcription terminator T2 from the E. coli rrnB gene
   1461..2081    +  CDS            tetR: TETR2_ECOLX - Experimental evidence at protein level: Swiss-Prot protein existence level 1. TetR is the repressor of the tetracycline resistance element; its N-terminal region forms a helix-turn-helix structure and binds DNA. Binding of tetracycline to TetR reduces the repressor affinity for the tetracycline resistance gene (tetA) promoter operator sites. From Escherichia coli.
   2112..2133    +  terminator     rrnB T2 terminator (fragment): transcription terminator T2 from the E. coli rrnB gene
   2249..2267    +  promoter       PLtetO-1 promoter (fragment): modified phage lambda PL promoter with tet operator sites (Lutz and Bujard, 1997)
   2354..3073    +  CDS            mGreenLantern: monomeric GFP derivative that displays exceptionally high brightness in cells (Campbell et al., 2020)
   3094..3121    +  terminator     rrnB T2 terminator: transcription terminator T2 from the E. coli rrnB gene
   5101..5961    -  CDS            AmpR: β-lactamase; bla; confers resistance to ampicillin, carbenicillin, and related antibiotics
   5962..5978    -  promoter       AmpR promoter (fragment): bla
   6449..7177    +  CDS            ermC': ERM_BACIU - Experimental evidence at protein level: Swiss-Prot protein existence level 1. This protein produces a dimethylation of the adenine residue at position 2085 in 23S rRNA, resulting in reduced affinity between ribosomes and macrolide-lincosamide-streptogramin B antibiotics. From Bacillus subtilis.
   7253..7641    -  rep_origin     R6K γ ori: γ replication origin from E. coli plasmid R6K; requires the R6K initiator protein pi for replication
   7812..7921    +  oriT           oriT: incP origin of transfer
   7954..7999    +  CDS            traJ (fragment): oriT-recognizing protein; traJ
>Addgene plasmid #248741 | pEM541 | addgene full sequence | sequence record 496767 | Addgene NGS Result
CAATTGGGCTACCTTTTTTTTGTTTTGTTTGCAATGGTTAATCTATTGTTAAAATTTAAAGTTTCACTTG
AACTTTCAAATAATGTTCTTATATTTGCAGTGTCGAAAGAAACAAAGTAGGACTGATCACACAACATTTA
AAAAATAACATTATGAAAGCACTCGAAAAGAGATTCAAAGGTAATATTAACAATAATTTATTTTCAATGG
ATAGCACCGAGGCAGTGATCAAGGAGTTCATGCGGTTCAAGGTGCACATGGAGGGCTCCATGAACGGCCA
CGAGTTCGAGATCGAGGGCGAGGGCGAGGGCCGCCCCTACGAGGGCACCCAGACCGCCAAGCTGAAGGTG
ACCAAGGGTGGCCCCCTGCCCTTCTCCTGGGACATCCTGTCCCCTCAGTTCATGTACGGCTCCAGGGCCT
TCATCAAGCACCCCGCCGACATCCCCGACTACTGGAAGCAGTCCTTCCCCGAGGGCTTCAAGTGGGAGCG
CGTGATGATCTTCGAGGACGGCGGCACCGTGTCCGTGACCCAGGACACCTCCCTGGAGGACGGCACCCTG
ATCTACAAGGTGAAGCTCCGCGGCGGCAACTTCCCTCCTGACGGCCCCGTAATGCAGAAGAGGACAATGG
GCTGGGAAGCATCCACCGAGCGGTTGTACCCCGAGGACGTCGTGCTGAAGGGCGACATTAAGATGGCCCT
GCGCCTGAAGGACGGCGGCCGCTACCTGGCGGACTTCAAGACCACCTACAAGGCCAAGAAGCCCGTGCAG
ATGCCCGGCGCCTTCAACATCGACCGCAAGTTGGACATCACCTCCCACAACGAGGACTACACCGTGGTGG
AACAGTACGAACGCTCCGTGGCCCGCCACTCCACCGGCGGCTCCGGTGGCTCCTAATAAATCCTAGCTGA
TTAGCTCGAGAAGGCCATCCTGACGGATGGCCTTTTTTTTGTATGGGGACTCTGAGAACCCTACCTTTCA
AACCCCGAATAAATCTAGTTTAGTTATTGACGCCAAATATACGGTGTTTAAGTGAAATATTCAAACTTAT
TTTATATTTATCTGCCGGTTTGTTCTATTTTGCTGAGTGATAGGGGAATATTACCCGGAAACTTTCCATA
TCATTACAAATAAAGCCCTCTGTATGCCCCGGATTTTGAATATAATTTGTATGTTTAATCCGTTTTTTGT
ATCTTTGTGCCAGCAAGATACTGGAACAGGCTGTTTTTATACATAAAAATGCTATTTTTTGCTATTCGTT
GAAAGGATTATCTTATCAAATTCTATTCCTTTTTTAATTACTCAGTCTGTCAATAATCATTTTATTAATT
ATTTCGGGATTCATTGTTATTTGTCCCTTATTTAAATCAGAACTTTATACGATATAAAGAAAGATTCCTG
TTATCGTTTGTTCTTGTCTTGCTGTGTATATTATTTTAATAACCTAAACCATTTTATTGTATGTCCAGAT
TAGATAAAAGTAAAGTGATTAACAGCGCATTAGAGCTGCTTAATGAGGTCGGAATCGAAGGTTTAACAAC
CCGTAAACTCGCCCAGAAGCTAGGTGTAGAGCAGCCTACATTGTATTGGCATGTAAAAAATAAGCGGGCT
TTGCTCGACGCCTTAGCCATTGAGATGTTAGATAGGCACCATACTCACTTTTGCCCTTTAGAAGGGGAAA
GCTGGCAAGATTTTTTACGTAATAACGCTAAAAGTTTTAGATGTGCTTTACTAAGTCATCGCGATGGAGC
AAAAGTACATTTAGGTACACGGCCTACAGAAAAACAGTATGAAACTCTCGAAAATCAATTAGCCTTTTTA
TGCCAACAAGGTTTTTCACTAGAGAATGCATTATATGCACTCAGCGCTGTGGGGCATTTTACTTTAGGTT
GCGTATTGGAAGATCAAGAGCATCAAGTCGCTAAAGAAGAAAGGGAAACACCTACTACTGATAGTATGCC
GCCATTATTACGACAAGCTATCGAATTATTTGATCACCAAGGTGCAGAGCCAGCCTTCTTATTCGGCCTT
GAATTGATCATATGCGGATTAGAAAAACAACTTAAATGTGAAAGTGGGTCTTAATGGCCACATCGGTTCC
TGCTAGAAGGCCCATCCTGACGGATGGCCTTTTGGTATTCGAGCATTACCTCATACTTTGGATTTTTGTT
TTGTTTGCAATGGTTAATCTATTGTTAAAATTTAAAGTTTCACTTGAACTTTCAAATAATGTTCTTATAT
TTGCAGTGTCCCTATCAGTGATAGAGAGTAGGATCACACAACATTTAAAAAATAACATTATGAAAGCACT
CGAAAAGAGATTCAAAGGTAATATTAACAATAATTTATTTTCAATGGTGAGCAAGGGCGAGGAGCTGTTC
ACCGGGGTGGTGCCCATCCTGGTCGAGCTGGACGGCGACGTAAACGGCCACAAGTTCAGCGTCCGCGGCG
AGGGCGAGGGCGATGCCACCAACGGCAAGCTGACCCTGAAGTTCATCTGCACCACCGGCAAGCTGCCCGT
GCCCTGGCCCACCCTCGTGACCACCTTAGGCTACGGCGTGGCCTGCTTCGCCCGCTACCCCGACCACATG
AAGCAGCACGACTTCTTCAAGTCCGCCATGCCCGAAGGCTACGTCCAGGAGCGCACCATCTCTTTCAAGG
ACGACGGTACCTACAAGACCCGCGCCGAGGTGAAGTTCGAGGGCGACACCCTGGTGAACCGCATCGTGCT
GAAGGGCATCGACTTCAAGGAGGACGGCAACATCCTGGGGCACAAGCTGGAGTACAACTTCAACAGCCAC
AAGGTCTATATCACGGCCGACAAGCAGAAGAACGGCATCAAGGCTAACTTCAAGACCCGCCACAACGTTG
AGGACGGCGGCGTGCAGCTCGCCGACCACTACCAGCAGAACACCCCCATCGGCGACGGCCCCGTGCTGCT
GCCCGACAACCACTACCTGAGCCATCAGTCCAAGCTGAGCAAAGACCCCAACGAGAAGCGCGATCACATG
GTCCTGAAGGAGAGGGTGACCGCCGCCGGGATTACACATGACATGGACGAGCTGTACAAGTAATAGCGTT
CAGCTCGACTGTGAGAAGGCCATCCTGACGGATGGCCTTTTTTTTTCGTTATAACTAGTTGCGTTCCTAG
CCGCTACTAGTGTAATTGCCTATCTTCCAGTGATGGAACAGCATTTGTGCATTGGCTGCAACAATCAGCC
TTACTTGTGCCTGTTCTATTTCCGAACCGACCGCTTGTATGAATGCATCAAAATTCGTTTTCTCTACGTT
GGATTCCTTGTTGCTCATATTGTGATGATAATTTCTACAAATATAGTCATTGGTAACTATCTATGAAACT
GTTTGATACTTTTATAGTTGATTAAACTTGTTCATGGCATTTGCCTTAATATCATCCGCTATGTCAATGT
AGGGTTTCATAGCTTTGTAGTCGCTGTGTCCCGTCCATTTCATGACCACCTGTGCCGGGATTCCGAGAGC
CAGCGCATTGCAGATGAATGTCCTTTTTCCTGCATGGGTACTGAGCAAAGCGTATTTGTGTGTGACTTCA
TCAATACGTTCATTTCCCTTGTAGTAGGTTTCCCGTACAGGCTCGTTGATTTCTGCCAGTTCGCCCAGCT
CTTTCAGGTAATCGTTCATCTTCTGGTTGCTGATGACGGGCAGAGCCATGTAATTCTCGAAATGGATGTC
CTTGTATTTGTCCAGTATGGCTTTGCTGTATTTGTTCAGTTCAATCGTCAGGCTGTCGGCAGTCTTGACT
GTGGTTATTTCGATGTGGTCGGACTTCACATCGCTTCTTTTCAGATTGCGAACATCCGAATACCGCAAAC
TCGTAAAGCAGCAGAACAGGAAAACATCACGCACACGTTCCAGGTATTGCTTATCCTTGGGTATCTGGTA
GTCTTTCAGCTTGTTCAGTTCATCCCAAGTCAGGAAGATTACTTTTTTCGAGGTGGTTTTCAGTTTCGGT
TTGAACGTATCGTATGCAATGTTCTGATGATGTCCTTTCTTGAAGCTCCAGCGCAGGAACCATTTGAGGA
ATCCCATTTGCTTGCCGATGGTGCTGTTTCTCATATCCTTGGTGTCACGCAGGAAGTTGACGTATTCGTT
CAATCCAAACTCGTTGAAATAGTTGAACGTTGCATCCTCCTTGAACTCTTTGAGGTGGTTCCTCACTGCT
GCAAATTTTTCATAGGTGGATGCCGTCCAGTTATTCTGGTTACCGCACTCTTTTACAAACTCATCGAACA
CCTCCCAAAAGCTGACAGGGGCTTCTTCCGGCTGTTCTTCACTGGTGTCTTTCATTCTCATGTTGAAAGC
TTCCTTCAACTGTTGGGTCGTTGGCATGACCTCCTGCACCTCAAATTCCTTGAAAATATTCTGGATTTCG
GCATAGTATTTCAGCAAGTCCGTATTGATTTCGGCTGCACTTTGCTTTAGCTTGTTGGTACATCCGTTCT
TTACCCGCTGCTTATCTGCATCCCATTTGGCTACGTCAATCCGGTAGCCCGTTGTAAACTCGATACGTTG
GCTGGCAAAGATGACACGCATACGGATGGGTACGTTCTCTACGATTGGCACACCGTTCTTTTTCCGGCTC
TCCAATGCAAAAATGATGTTGCGCTTGATATTCATAATTGGGTGCGTTTGAAATTCTACACCCAAATATA
CACCCAATTATTGAGATAGCAAAAGACATTTAGAAACATTTACTTTTACTCTATATTGTAATTTACACTT
GATTATCAGTCGTTTGCAGTTTTATGATATTCTGTGAAAGTATAAGTTCGAGAGCCTGTCTCTCCGCAAA
AAACGCTGAAAATCAGCAGATTGCAAAACAAACACCCTGTTTTACACCCAAGAATGTAAAGTCGGGTGTT
TTTGTTTTATTTAAGATAATACAACCACTACATAATAAAAGAGTAGCGATATTAAAAGAATCCGATGAGA
AAAGACTAATATTTATCTATCCATTCAGTTTGATTTCTCAGGACTTTACATCGTCCTGAAAGTATTTGTT
GGTACCGGTACCGAGGACGCGACAGCTGCAGACGCGTTATGAGTAAACTTGGTCTGACAGTTACCAATGC
TTAATCAGTGAGGCACCTATCTCAGCGATCTGTCTATTTCGTTCATCCATAGTTGCCTGACTCCCCGTCG
TGTAGATAACTACGATACGGGAGGGCTTACCATCTGGCCCCAGTGCTGCAATGATACCGCGGGACCCACG
CTCACCGGCTCCAGATTTATCAGCAATAAACCAGCCAGCCGGAAGGGCCGAGCGCAGAAGTGGTCCTGCA
ACTTTATCCGCCTCCATCCAGTCTATTAATTGTTGCCGGGAAGCTAGAGTAAGTAGTTCGCCAGTTAATA
GTTTGCGCAACGTTGTTGCCATTGCTACAGGCATCGTGGTGTCACGCTCGTCGTTTGGTATGGCTTCATT
CAGCTCCGGTTCCCAACGATCAAGGCGAGTTACATGATCCCCCATGTTGTGCAAAAAAGCGGTTAGCTCC
TTCGGTCCTCCGATCGTTGTCAGAAGTAAGTTGGCCGCAGTGTTATCACTCATGGTTATGGCAGCACTGC
ATAATTCTCTTACTGTCATGCCATCCGTAAGATGCTTTTCTGTGACTGGTGAGTACTCAACCAAGTCATT
CTGAGAATAGTGTATGCGGCGACCGAGTTGCTCTTGCCCGGCGTCAATACGGGATAATACCGCGCCACAT
AGCAGAACTTTAAAAGTGCTCATCATTGGAAAACGTTCTTCGGGGCGAAAACTCTCAAGGATCTTACCGC
TGTTGAGATCCAGTTCGATGTAACCCACTCGTGCACCCAACTGATCTTCAGCATCTTTTACTTTCACCAG
CGTTTCTGGGTGAGCAAAAACAGGAAGGCAAAATGCCGCAAAAAAGGGAATAAGGGCGACACGGAAATGT
TGAATACTCATACTCTTCCTTTTTCAATCATGGCCGCGGGATTAAAAGTCGGGGATTGGTGAACAAAAAG
GTGTTTCTCTCTTTAAGAGAAATATCGTTTTGCTAAACAGTTGATATTGAGGTATCATTTTATCGTAAAA
GACATTTTTGCTCAACAATTGCTTGACGGAAATCAACAAATTTTAGCATTTTGTAAAAAAGTCGCTATAT
AATTTGGTGAATTGGAGTTATTTTCATATTTTTGCATCCCGAAGAGTTTCTCTTAAAGAGAGAAACATCT
TTTGCATACCTTTTCCGACCGAATTTTTATGTCGTAAAGAGGGGCTTTGCAGGGGGTGGACTCAGAAAGA
TGAGAATAGATGACTATTGTAGTTGAAACACATAGAAAGTTGCTGATATACAGACCGATACGCATATCGG
GATGAACCATGAGTACGTTCTTTTCTCAAAAAACATAAATATTCGAAAAGAGATGCAATAAATTAAGGAG
AGGTTATAATGAACAAAGTAAATATAAAAGATAGTCAAAATTTTATTACTTCAAAATATCACATAGAAAA
AATAATGAATTGCATAAGTTTAGATGAAAAAGATAACATCTTTGAAATAGGTGCAGGGAAAGGTCATTTT
ACTGCTGGATTGGTAAAGAGATGTAATTTTGTAACGGCGATAGAAATTGATTCTAAATTATGTGAGGTAA
CTCGTAATAAGCTCTTAAATTATCCTAACTATCAAATAGTAAATGATGATATACTGAAATTTACATTTCC
TAGCCACAATCCATATAAAATATTTGGCAACATACCTTACAACATAAGCACAAATATAATTCGAAAAATT
GTTTTTGAAAGTTCAGCCACAATAAGTTATTTAATAGTGGAATATGGTTTTGCTAAAATGTTATTAGATA
CAAACAGATCACTAGCATTGCTGTTAATGGCAGAGGTAGATATTTCTATATTAGCAAAAATTCCTAGGTA
TTATTTCCATCCAAAACCTAAAGTGGATAGCACATTAATTGTATTAAAAAGAAAGCCAGCAAAAATGGCA
TTTAAAGAGAGAAAAAAATATGAAACTTTTGTAATGAAATGGGTTAACAAAGAGTACGAAAAACTGTTTA
CAAAAAATCAATTTAATAAAGCTTTAAAACATGCGAGAATATATGATATAAACAATATTAGTTTCGAACA
ATTTGTATCGCTATTTAATAGTTATAAAATATTTAACGGCTAAAAACAATAGGCCACATGCAACTGTAAA
TGTTTACGCGGGTACCGACACCGCGGTGGAGGGGAATTCCCATGTCAGCCGTTAAGTGTTCCTGTGTCAC
TCAAAATTGCTTTGAGAGGCTCTAAGGGCTTCTCAGTGCGTTACATCCCTGGCTTGTTGTCCACAACCGT
TAAACCTTAAAAGCTTTAAAAGCCTTATATATTCTTTTTTTTCTTATAAAACTTAAAACCTTAGAGGCTA
TTTAAGTTGCTGATTTATATTAATTTTATTGTTCAAACATGAGAGCTTAGTACGTGAAACATGAGAGCTT
AGTACGTTAGCCATGAGAGCTTAGTACGTTAGCCATGAGGGTTTAGTTCGTTAAACATGAGAGCTTAGTA
CGTTAAACATGAGAGCTTAGTACGTGAAACATGAGAGCTTAGTACGTACTATCAACAGGTTGAACTGCTG
ATCTTCAGATCCTCTACGCCGGACGCATCGTGGCCGGATCAATTCCGTTTTCCGCTGCATAACCCTGCTT
CGGGGTCATTATAGCGATTTTTTCGGTATATCCATCCTTTTTCGCACGATATACAGGATTTTGCCAAAGG
GTTCGTGTAGACTTTCCTTGGTGTATCCAACGGCGTCAGCCGGGCAGGATAGGTGAAGTAGGCCCACCCG
CGAGCGGGTGTTCCTTCTTCACTGTCCCTTATTCGCACCTGGCGGTGCTCAACGGGAATCCTGCTCTGCG
AGGCTGGCCGGCTACCGCCGGCGTAACAGATGAGGGCAAGCGGATGGCTGATGAAACCAAGCCAACCAGG
AAGGGCAGCCCACCTATCACGGAATTGATCCCCCTCGAATTGGAATTCTAGCCTGGAATAGGGAAGCACC
ACATCACC
